>Addgene plasmid #111268 | pUBC_HA_PP7-mVenus | addgene full sequence | sequence record 212603 | Addgene NGS Result
TTACCAATGCTTAATCAGTGAGGCACCTATCTCAGCGATCTGTCTATTTCGTTCATCCATAGTTGCCTGA
CTCCCCGTCGTGTAGATAACTACGATACGGGAGGGCTTACCATCTGGCCCCAGTGCTGCAATGATACCGC
GAGACCCACGCTCACCGGCTCCAGATTTATCAGCAATAAACCAGCCAGCCGGAAGGGCCGAGCGCAGAAG
TGGTCCTGCAACTTTATCCGCCTCCATCCAGTCTATTAATTGTTGCCGGGAAGCTAGAGTAAGTAGTTCG
CCAGTTAATAGTTTGCGCAACGTTGTTGCCATTGCTACAGGCATCGTGGTGTCACGCTCGTCGTTTGGTA
TGGCTTCATTCAGCTCCGGTTCCCAACGATCAAGGCGAGTTACATGATCCCCCATGTTGTGCAAAAAAGC
GGTTAGCTCCTTCGGTCCTCCGATCGTTGTCAGAAGTAAGTTGGCCGCAGTGTTATCACTCATGGTTATG
GCAGCACTGCATAATTCTCTTACTGTCATGCCATCCGTAAGATGCTTTTCTGTGACTGGTGAGTACTCAA
CCAAGTCATTCTGAGAATAGTGTATGCGGCGACCGAGTTGCTCTTGCCCGGCGTCAATACGGGATAATAC
CGCGCCACATAGCAGAACTTTAAAAGTGCTCATCATTGGAAAACGTTCTTCGGGGCGAAAACTCTCAAGG
ATCTTACCGCTGTTGAGATCCAGTTCGATGTAACCCACTCGTGCACCCAACTGATCTTCAGCATCTTTTA
CTTTCACCAGCGTTTCTGGGTGAGCAAAAACAGGAAGGCAAAATGCCGCAAAAAAGGGAATAAGGGCGAC
ACGGAAATGTTGAATACTCATACTCTTCCTTTTTCAATATTATTGAAGCATTTATCAGGGTTATTGTCTC
ATGAGCGGATACATATTTGAATGTATTTAGAAAAATAAACAAATAGGGGTTCCGCGCACATTTCCCCGAA
AAGTGCCACCTGACGTCTAAGAAACCATTATTATCATGACATTAACCTATAAAAATAGGCGTATCACGAG
CTATGCGGCATCAGAGCAGATTGTACTGAGAGTGCACCATATGCGGTGTGAAATACCGCACAGATGCGTA
AGGAGAAAATACCGCATCAGGCGCCATTCGCCATTCAGGCTGCGCAACTGTTGGGAAGGGCGATCGGTGC
GGGCCTCTTCGCTATTACGCCAGCTGGCGAAAGGGGGATGTGCTGCAAGGCGATTAAGTTGGGTAACGCC
AGGGTTTTCCCAGTCACGACGTTGTAAAACGACGGCCAGTGAATTCGAGCTCGGTACACGTATGTCGAGG
TAGGCGCGCCGGGTTTTGGCGCCTCCCGCGGGCGCCCCCCTCCTCACGGCGAGCGCTGCCACGTCAGACG
AAGGGCGCAGCGAGCGTCCTGATCCTTCCGCCCGGACGCTCAGGACAGCGGCCCGCTGCTCATAAGACTC
GGCCTTAGAACCCCAGTATCAGCAGAAGGACATTTTAGGACGGGACTTGGGTGACTCTAGGGCACTGGTT
TTCTTTCCAGAGAGCGGAACAGGCGAGGAAAAGTAGTCCCTTCTCGGCGATTCTGCGGAGGGATCTCCGT
GGGGCGGTGAACGCCGATGATTATATAAGGACGCGCCGGGTGTGGCACAGCTAGTTCCGTCGCAGCCGGG
ATTTGGGTCGCGGTTCTTGTTTGTGGATCGCTGTGATCGTCACTTGGTGAGTAGCGGGCTGCTGGGCTGG
CCGGGGCTTTCGTGGCCGCCGGGCCGCTCGGTGGGACGGAAGCGTGTGGAGAGACCGCCAAGGGCTGTAG
TCTGGGTCCGCGAGCAAGGTTGCCCTGAACTGGGGGTTGGGGGGAGCGCAGCAAAATGGCGGCTGTTCCC
GAGTCTTGAATGGAAGACGCTTGTGAGGCGGGCTGTGAGGTCGTTGAAACAAGGTGGGGGGCATGGTGGG
CGGCAAGAACCCAAGGTCTTGAGGCCTTCGCTAATGCGGGAAAGCTCTTATTCGGGTGAGATGGGCTGGG
GCACCATCTGGGGACCCTGACGTGAAGTTTGTCACTGACTGGAGAACTCGGTTTGTCGTCTGTTGCGGGG
GCGGCAGTTATGGCGGTGCCGTTGGGCAGTGCACCCGTACCTTTGGGAGCGCGCGCCCTCGTCGTGTCGT
GACGTCACCCGTTCTGTTGGCTTATAATGCAGGGTGGGGCCACCTGCCGGTAGGTGTGCGGTAGGCTTTT
CTCCGTCGCAGGACGCAGGGTTCGGGCCTAGGGTAGGCTCTCCTGAATCGACAGGCGCCGGACCTCTGGT
GAGGGGAGGGATAAGTGAGGCGTCAGTTTCTTTGGTCGGTTTTATGTACCTATCTTCTTAAGTAGCTGAA
GCTCCGGTTTTGAACTATGCGCTCGGGGTTGGCGAGTGTGTTTTGTGAAGTTTTTTAGGCACCTTTTGAA
ATGTAATCATTTGGGTCAATATGTAATTTTCAGTGTTAGACTAGTAAATTGTCCGCTAAATTCTGGCCGT
TTTTGGCTTTTTTGTTAGACCTGGAGGTACCGCCACCGCCACCATGGCTCCAAAGAAGAAGCGTAAGGTA
GGCAGCTACCCATACGATGTTCCAGATTACGCTGGCAGCTCCATGTCAAAGACGATCGTGCTGTCTGTAG
GTGAAGCCACACGCACCCTCACTGAGATACAGTCCACGGCCGATAGGCAGATTTTTGAGGAGAAGGTGGG
TCCACTGGTGGGTAGGCTTCGACTGACGGCCTCCCTGAGGCAAAACGGCGCTAAAACGGCTTATCGCGTT
AACCTCAAGCTGGACCAGGCCGATGTCGTTGATAGTGGACTGCCCAAAGTCAGGTACACACAGGTGTGGA
GCCACGATGTGACCATCGTGGCTAACTCAACAGAGGCGTCCCGGAAGTCTCTGTACGACCTGACAAAGTC
CCTGGTTGCCACCTCTCAGGTGGAGGATCTGGTGGTTAATCTCGTGCCCCTCGGACGGGGATCCAAGGGC
TCGGGCTCGACCTCGGGCTCCGGAATGGTGAGCAAGGGCGAGGAGCTGTTCACCGGGGTGGTGCCCATCC
TGGTCGAGCTGGACGGCGACGTAAACGGACACAAGTTCAGCGTGTCCGGCGAGGGCGAGGGCGATGCCAC
CTACGGCAAGCTGACCCTGAAGCTGATCTGCACCACCGGCAAGCTGCCCGTGCCCTGGCCCACCCTCGTG
ACCACCCTGGGATACGGCCTGCAGTGCTTCGCCCGCTACCCCGACCACATGAAGCAGCACGACTTCTTCA
AGTCCGCCATGCCCGAAGGCTACGTCCAGGAGCGCACCATCTTCTTCAAGGACGACGGCAACTACAAGAC
CCGCGCCGAGGTGAAGTTCGAGGGCGACACCCTGGTGAACCGCATCGAGCTGAAGGGCATCGACTTCAAG
GAGGACGGCAACATCCTGGGGCACAAGCTGGAGTACAACTACAACAGCCACAACGTCTATATCACCGCCG
ACAAGCAGAAGAACGGCATCAAGGCCAACTTCAAGATCCGCCACAACATCGAGGACGGCGGCGTGCAGCT
CGCCGACCACTACCAGCAGAACACCCCCATCGGCGACGGCCCCGTGCTGCTGCCCGACAACCACTACCTG
AGCTACCAGTCCAAGCTGAGCAAAGACCCCAACGAGAAGCGCGATCACATGGTCCTGCTGGAGTTCGTGA
CCGCCGCCGGGATCACTCTCGGCATGGACGAGCTGTACAAGTAATGATAAGTCGACTTGTTTATTGCAGC
TTATAATGGTTACAAATAAAGCAATAGCATCACAAATTTCACAAATAAAGCATTTTTTTCACTGCATTCT
AGTTGTGGTTTGTCCAAACTCATCAATGTATCTTATTCGACTGTTTAAACCTGCAGGCATGCAAGCTTGG
CGTAATCATGGTCATAGCTGTTTCCTGTGTGAAATTGTTATCCGCTCACAATTCCACACAACATACGAGC
CGGAAGCATAAAGTGTAAAGCCTGGGGTGCCTAATGAGTGAGCTAACTCACATTAATTGCGTTGCGCTCA
CTGCCCGCTTTCCAGTCGGGAAACCTGTCGTGCCAGCTGCATTAATGAATCGGCCAACGCGCGGGGAGAG
GCGGTTTGCGTATTGGGCGCTCTTCCGCTTCCTCGCTCACTGACTCGCTGCGCTCGGTCGTTCGGCTGCG
GCGAGCGGTATCAGCTCACTCAAAGGCGGTAATACGGTTATCCACAGAATCAGGGGATAACGCAGGAAAG
AACATGTGAGCAAAAGGCCAGCAAAAGGCCAGGAACCGTAAAAAGGCCGCGTTGCTGGCGTTTTTCCATA
GGCTCCGCCCCCCTGACGAGCATCACAAAAATCGACGCTCAAGTCAGAGGTGGCGAAACCCGACAGGACT
ATAAAGATACCAGGCGTTTCCCCCTGGAAGCTCCCTCGTGCGCTCTCCTGTTCCGACCCTGCCGCTTACC
GGATACCTGTCCGCCTTTCTCCCTTCGGGAAGCGTGGCGCTTTCTCATAGCTCACGCTGTAGGTATCTCA
GTTCGGTGTAGGTCGTTCGCTCCAAGCTGGGCTGTGTGCACGAACCCCCCGTTCAGCCCGACCGCTGCGC
CTTATCCGGTAACTATCGTCTTGAGTCCAACCCGGTAAGACACGACTTATCGCCACTGGCAGCAGCCACT
GGTAACAGGATTAGCAGAGCGAGGTATGTAGGCGGTGCTACAGAGTTCTTGAAGTGGTGGCCTAACTACG
GCTACACTAGAAGAACAGTATTTGGTATCTGCGCTCTGCTGAAGCCAGTTACCTTCGGAAAAAGAGTTGG
TAGCTCTTGATCCGGCAAACAAACCACCGCTGGTAGCGGTGGTTTTTTTGTTTGCAAGCAGCAGATTACG
CGCAGAAAAAAAGGATCTCAAGAAGATCCTTTGATCTTTTCTACGGGGTCTGACGCTCAGTGGAACGAAA
ACTCACGTTAAGGGATTTTGGTCATGAGATTATCAAAAAGGATCTTCACCTAGATCCTTTTAAATTAAAA
ATGAAGTTTTAAATCAATCTAAAGTATATATGAGTAAACTTGGTCTGACAG
Features (pLannotate 1.2.2; 16 found; start..end, strand, type, name):
      1..861     -  CDS            AmpR: β-lactamase; bla; confers resistance to ampicillin, carbenicillin, and related antibiotics
    862..966     -  promoter       AmpR promoter: bla
   1051..1141    +  misc_feature   bom (fragment): basis of mobility region from pBR322
   1147..1304    -  CDS            lacZα (fragment): LacZα fragment of β-galactosidase; lacZ fragment
   1318..1336    +  promoter       tight TRE promoter (fragment): Tet-responsive promoter PTight, consisting of seven tet operator sequences followed by the minimal CMV promoter
   1335..2540    +  promoter       UbC promoter: human ubiquitin C promoter
   2597..2623    +  CDS            3xHA (fragment): three tandem HA epitope tags
   2636..2998    +  CDS            COAT_BPPP7: Experimental evidence at protein level: Swiss-Prot protein existence level 1. Forms the phage shell; binds to the phage RNA. From Pseudomonas phage PP7 (Bacteriophage PP7).
   3035..3751    +  CDS            mVenus: mVenus is a basic (constitutively fluorescent) yellow fluorescent protein published in 2006, derived from Aequorea victoria. It is reported to be a rapidly-maturing monomer with moderate acid sensitivity.
   3765..3885    +  polyA_signal   SV40 poly(A) signal: SV40 polyadenylation signal
   3899..3918    +  misc_feature   MCS (fragment): pUC18/19 multiple cloning site
   3955..3971    -  protein_bind   lac operator: The lac repressor binds to the lac operator to inhibit transcription in E. coli. This inhibition can be relieved by adding lactose or isopropyl-β-D-thiogalactopyranoside (IPTG). lac repressor encoded by lacI
   3979..4009    -  promoter       lac promoter: promoter for the E. coli lac operon
   4024..4045    -  protein_bind   CAP binding site: CAP binding activates transcription in the presence of cAMP. E. coli catabolite activator protein
   4058..4150    -  CDS            lacI (fragment): lac repressor; lacI; The lac repressor binds to the lac operator to inhibit transcription in E. coli. This inhibition can be relieved by adding lactose or isopropyl-β-D-thiogalactopyranoside (IPTG).
   4333..4921    -  rep_origin     ori: high-copy-number ColE1/pMB1/pBR322/pUC origin of replication
