[The description below was written by a language model from this plasmid's Addgene catalogue record and pLannotate feature annotations shown in this document.]
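Description:
pUBC_HA_PP7-mVenus is a 5.1 kb mammalian expression plasmid built on the pUC-type cloning vector pNEB193. It is propagated in E. coli at high copy from a ColE1/pUC origin and selected with ampicillin through the β-lactamase (AmpR) gene. Remnants of the parental cloning vector flank the insert, including lacZα and multiple-cloning-site fragments, the lac promoter and operator, and the CAP binding site. They play no role in mammalian expression. The plasmid carries no mammalian selection marker or viral elements, consistent with its stated use for transient transfection. A very short match annotated as a Tet-responsive promoter fragment lies immediately upstream of the UbC promoter and is probably an incidental annotation hit rather than a functional element.

The expression cassette, cloned between EcoRI and KpnI, is driven by the human ubiquitin C (hUBC) promoter, which gives constitutive and generally moderate expression in mammalian cells. It ends in an SV40 polyadenylation signal. The open reading frame encodes an N-terminal HA epitope and, according to the catalogue entry, an SV40 nuclear localization signal (not separately annotated in the feature table). These are followed by the bacteriophage PP7 coat protein fused at its C terminus to the monomeric yellow fluorescent protein mVenus. The coat protein carries C68S and S69G substitutions and a deletion of residues 70–75 (the delta-FG mutant), which the record describes as non-aggregating.

PP7 coat protein binds its cognate RNA hairpin, so this nuclear fluorescent fusion serves as a reporter for RNAs tagged with PP7 stem-loops. The associated publication concerns allele-specific CRISPR live-cell imaging, where such a fusion would be expected to illuminate genomic loci by binding hairpin-bearing guide RNAs.
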