Addgene plasmid #111268: pUBC_HA_PP7-mVenus
Purpose: Transient expression of non-aggregating delta-FG mutant, fused to mVenus in mammalian cells, under a hUBC promoter, HA tag
Depositing lab: John Rinn. Depositing organization: Harvard University. Publication: Spatiotemporal allele organization by allele-specific CRISPR live-cell imaging (SNP-CLING). Maass PG, Barutcu AR, Shechner DM, Weiner CL, Mele M, Rinn JL. Nat Struct Mol Biol. 2018 Jan 8. pii: 10.1038/s41594-017-0015-3. doi: 10.1038/s41594-017-0015-3. PubMed 29343869.
Backbone
  Vector backbone: pNEB193
  Vector type: Mammalian Expression, Synthetic Biology
Growth in bacteria
  Bacterial resistance: Ampicillin, 100 μg/mL
  Growth temperature: 37°C
  Growth strain: DH5alpha
  Copy number: High Copy
Gene/Insert
  Gene/Insert name: PP7-mVenus
  Species: Synthetic
  Mutation: PP7: C68S, S69G [delta]70-75 (non-aggregating)
  Promoter: hUBC
  Tag / fusion protein: mVenus (C terminal on insert); HA (N terminal on insert); SV40 NLS (N terminal on insert)
  Cloning method: Restriction Enzyme; 5′ cloning site EcoRI (unknown if destroyed); 3′ cloning site KpnI (unknown if destroyed)
  Sequencing primers: 5′ M13F; 3′ M13R
Terms and licenses: Academic/Nonprofit Terms; Industry Terms: Not Available to Industry
How to cite: pUBC_HA_PP7-mVenus was a gift from John Rinn (Addgene plasmid # 111268 ; http://n2t.net/addgene:111268 ; RRID:Addgene_111268)
